>Addgene plasmid #76773 | MPP6 gRNA (BRDN0001148238) | addgene full sequence | sequence record 186478 | Addgene Assembled Sequence
CCCGGGTGCAAAGATGGATAAAGTTTTAAACAGAGAGGAATCTTTGCAGCTAATGGACCTTCTAGGTCTT
GAAAGGAGTGGGAATTGGCTCCGGTGCCCGTCAGTGGGCAGAGCGCACATCGCCCACAGTCCCCGAGAAG
TTGGGGGGAGGGGTCGGCAATTGATCCGGTGCCTAGAGAAGGTGGCGCGGGGTAAACTGGGAAAGTGATG
TCGTGTACTGGCTCCGCCTTTTTCCCGAGGGTGGGGGAGAACCGTATATAAGTGCAGTAGTCGCCGTGAA
CGTTCTTTTTCGCAACGGGTTTGCCGCCAGAACACAGGTAAGTGCCGTGTGTGGTTCCCGCGGGCCTGGC
CTCTTTACGGGTTATGGCCCTTGCGTGCCTTGAATTACTTCCACCTGGCTGCAGTACGTGATTCTTGATC
CCGAGCTTCGGGTTGGAAGTGGGTGGGAGAGTTCGAGGCCTTGCGCTTAAGGAGCCCCTTCGCCTCGTGC
TTGAGTTGAGGCCTGGCCTGGGCGCTGGGGCCGCCGCGTGCGAATCTGGTGGCACCTTCGCGCCTGTCTC
GCTGCTTTCGATAAGTCTCTAGCCATTTAAAATTTTTGATGACCTGCTGCGACGCTTTTTTTCTGGCAAG
ATAGTCTTGTAAATGCGGGCCAAGATCTGCACACTGGTATTTCGGTTTTTGGGGCCGCGGGCGGCGACGG
GGCCCGTGCGTCCCAGCGCACATGTTCGGCGAGGCGGGGCCTGCGAGCGCGGCCACCGAGAATCGGACGG
GGGTAGTCTCAAGCTGGCCGGCCTGCTCTGGTGCCTGGCCTCGCGCCGCCGTGTATCGCCCCGCCCTGGG
CGGCAAGGCTGGCCCGGTCGGCACCAGTTGCGTGAGCGGAAAGATGGCCGCTTCCCGGCCCTGCTGCAGG
GAGCTCAAAATGGAGGACGCGGCGCTCGGGAGAGCGGGCGGGTGAGTCACCCACACAAAGGAAAAGGGCC
TTTCCGTCCTCAGCCGTCGCTTCATGTGACTCCACGGAGTACCGGGCGCCGTCCAGGCACCTCGATTAGT
TCTCGAGCTTTTGGAGTACGTCGTCTTTAGGTTGGGGGGAGGGGTTTTATGCGATGGAGTTTCCCCACAC
TGAGTGGGTGGAGACTGAAGTTAGGCCAGCTTGGCACTTGATGTAATTCTCCTTGGAATTTGCCCTTTTT
GAGTTTGGATCTTGGTTCATTCTCAAGCCTCAGACAGTGGTTCAAAGTTTTTTTCTTCCATTTCAGGTGT
CGTGACGTACGGCCACCATGACCGAGTACAAGCCCACGGTGCGCCTCGCCACCCGCGACGACGTCCCCAG
GGCCGTACGCACCCTCGCCGCCGCGTTCGCCGACTACCCCGCCACGCGCCACACCGTCGATCCGGACCGC
CACATCGAGCGGGTCACCGAGCTGCAAGAACTCTTCCTCACGCGCGTCGGGCTCGACATCGGCAAGGTGT
GGGTCGCGGACGACGGCGCCGCCGTGGCGGTCTGGACCACGCCGGAGAGCGTCGAAGCGGGGGCGGTGTT
CGCCGAGATCGGCCCGCGCATGGCCGAGTTGAGCGGTTCCCGGCTGGCCGCGCAGCAACAGATGGAAGGC
CTCCTGGCGCCGCACCGGCCCAAGGAGCCCGCGTGGTTCCTGGCCACCGTCGGAGTCTCGCCCGACCACC
AGGGCAAGGGTCTGGGCAGCGCCGTCGTGCTCCCCGGAGTGGAGGCGGCCGAGCGCGCCGGGGTGCCCGC
CTTCCTGGAGACCTCCGCGCCCCGCAACCTCCCCTTCTACGAGCGGCTCGGCTTCACCGTCACCGCCGAC
GTCGAGGTGCCCGAAGGACCGCGCACCTGGTGCATGACCCGCAAGCCCGGTGCCTGAACGCGTTAAGTCG
ACAATCAACCTCTGGATTACAAAATTTGTGAAAGATTGACTGGTATTCTTAACTATGTTGCTCCTTTTAC
GCTATGTGGATACGCTGCTTTAATGCCTTTGTATCATGCTATTGCTTCCCGTATGGCTTTCATTTTCTCC
TCCTTGTATAAATCCTGGTTGCTGTCTCTTTATGAGGAGTTGTGGCCCGTTGTCAGGCAACGTGGCGTGG
TGTGCACTGTGTTTGCTGACGCAACCCCCACTGGTTGGGGCATTGCCACCACCTGTCAGCTCCTTTCCGG
GACTTTCGCTTTCCCCCTCCCTATTGCCACGGCGGAACTCATCGCCGCCTGCCTTGCCCGCTGCTGGACA
GGGGCTCGGCTGTTGGGCACTGACAATTCCGTGGTGTTGTCGGGGAAATCATCGTCCTTTCCTTGGCTGC
TCGCCTGTGTTGCCACCTGGATTCTGCGCGGGACGTCCTTCTGCTACGTCCCTTCGGCCCTCAATCCAGC
GGACCTTCCTTCCCGCGGCCTGCTGCCGGCTCTGCGGCCTCTTCCGCGTCTTCGCCTTCGCCCTCAGACG
AGTCGGATCTCCCTTTGGGCCGCCTCCCCGCGTCGACTTTAAGACCAATGACTTACAAGGCAGCTGTAGA
TCTTAGCCACTTTTTAAAAGAAAAGGGGGGACTGGAAGGGCTAATTCACTCCCAACGAAGACAAGATCTG
CTTTTTGCTTGTACTGGGTCTCTCTGGTTAGACCAGATCTGAGCCTGGGAGCTCTCTGGCTAACTAGGGA
ACCCACTGCTTAAGCCTCAATAAAGCTTGCCTTGAGTGCTTCAAGTAGTGTGTGCCCGTCTGTTGTGTGA
CTCTGGTAACTAGAGATCCCTCAGACCCTTTTAGTCAGTGTGGAAAATCTCTAGCAGTACGTATAGTAGT
TCATGTCATCTTATTATTCAGTATTTATAACTTGCAAAGAAATGAATATCAGAGAGTGAGAGGAACTTGT
TTATTGCAGCTTATAATGGTTACAAATAAAGCAATAGCATCACAAATTTCACAAATAAAGCATTTTTTTC
ACTGCATTCTAGTTGTGGTTTGTCCAAACTCATCAATGTATCTTATCATGTCTGGCTCTAGCTATCCCGC
CCCTAACTCCGCCCATCCCGCCCCTAACTCCGCCCAGTTCCGCCCATTCTCCGCCCCATGGCTGACTAAT
TTTTTTTATTTATGCAGAGGCCGAGGCCGCCTCGGCCTCTGAGCTATTCCAGAAGTAGTGAGGAGGCTTT
TTTGGAGGCCTAGGGACGTACCCAATTCGCCCTATAGTGAGTCGTATTACGCGCGCTCACTGGCCGTCGT
TTTACAACGTCGTGACTGGGAAAACCCTGGCGTTACCCAACTTAATCGCCTTGCAGCACATCCCCCTTTC
GCCAGCTGGCGTAATAGCGAAGAGGCCCGCACCGATCGCCCTTCCCAACAGTTGCGCAGCCTGAATGGCG
AATGGG
[124 nt withheld, positions 3367-3490]
C
[91 nt withheld, positions 3492-3582]
A
[49 nt withheld, positions 3584-3632]
CCTTTGACGTTGGAGTCCACGTTCTTT
[37 nt withheld, positions 3660-3696]
ACCCTATCTCGGTCTATTCTTTTGATTTATAAGGGATTTTGCCGATTTCGGCCTATTGGTTAAAAAATGA
GCTGATTTAACAAAAATTTAACGCGAATTTTAACAAAATATTAACGCTTACAATTTAGGTGGCACTTTTC
GGGGAAATGTGCGCGGAACCCCTATTTGTTTATTTTTCTAAATACATTCAAATATGTATCCGCTCATGAG
ACAATAACCCTGATAAATGCTTCAATAATATTGAAAAAGGAAGAGTATGAGTATTCAACATTTCCGTGTC
GCCCTTATTCCCTTTTTTGCGGCATTTTGCCTTCCTGTTTTTGCTCACCCAGAAACGCTGGTGAAAGTAA
AAGATGCTGAAGATCAGTTGGGTGCACGAGTGGGTTACATCGAACTGGATCTCAACAGCGGTAAGATCCT
TGAGAGTTTTCGCCCCGAAGAACGTTTTCCAATGATGAGCACTTTTAAAGTTCTGCTATGTGGCGCGGTA
TTATCCCGTATTGACGCCGGGCAAGAGCAACTCGGTCGCCGCATACACTATTCTCAGAATGACTTGGTTG
AGTACTCACCAGTCACAGAAAAGCATCTTACGGATGGCATGACAGTAAGAGAATTATGCAGTGCTGCCAT
AACCATGAGTGATAACACTGCGGCCAACTTACTTCTGACAACGATCGGAGGACCGAAGGAGCTAACCGCT
TTTTTGCACAACATGGGGGATCATGTAACTCGCCTTGATCGTTGGGAACCGGAGCTGAATGAAGCCATAC
CAAACGACGAGCGTGACACCACGATGCCTGTAGCAATGGCAACAACGTTGCGCAAACTATTAACTGGCGA
ACTACTTACTCTAGCTTCCCGGCAACAATTAATAGACTGGATGGAGGCGGATAAAGTTGCAGGACCACTT
CTGCGCTCGGCCCTTCCGGCTGGCTGGTTTATTGCTGATAAATCTGGAGCCGGTGAGCGTGGGTCTCGCG
GTATCATTGCAGCACTGGGGCCAGATGGTAAGCCCTCCCGTATCGTAGTTATCTACACGACGGGGAGTCA
GGCAACTATGGATGAACGAAATAGACAGATCGCTGAGATAGGTGCCTCACTGATTAAGCATTGGTAACTG
TCAGACCAAGTTTACTCATATATACTTTAGATTGATTTAAAACTTCATTTTTAATTTAAAAGGATCTAGG
TGAAGATCCTTTTTGATAATCTCATGACCAAAATCCCTTAACGTGAGTTTTCGTTCCACTGAGCGTCAGA
CCCCGTAGAAAAGATCAAAGGATCTTCTTGAGATCCTTTTTTTCTGCGCGTAATCTGCTGCTTGCAAACA
AAAAAACCACCGCTACCAGCGGTGGTTTGTTTGCCGGATCAAGAGCTACCAACTCTTTTTCCGAAGGTAA
CTGGCTTCAGCAGAGCGCAGATACCAAATACTGTTCTTCTAGTGTAGCCGTAGTTAGGCCACCACTTCAA
GAACTCTGTAGCACCGCCTACATACCTCGCTCTGCTAATCCTGTTACCAGTGGCTGCTGCCAGTGGCGAT
AAGTCGTGTCTTACCGGGTTGGACTCAAGACGATAGTTACCGGATAAGGCGCAGCGGTCGGGCTGAACGG
GGGGTTCGTGCACACAGCCCAGCTTGGAGCGAACGACCTACACCGAACTGAGATACCTACAGCGTGAGCT
ATGAGAAAGCGCCACGCTTCCCGAAGGGAGAAAGGCGGACAGGTATCCGGTAAGCGGCAGGGTCGGAACA
GGAGAGCGCACGAGGGAGCTTCCAGGGGGAAACGCCTGGTATCTTTATAGTCCTGTCGGGTTTCGCCACC
TCTGACTTGAGCGTCGATTTTTGTGATGCTCGTCAGGGGGGCGGAGCCTATGGAAAAACGCCAGCAACGC
GGCCTTTTTACGGTTCCTGGCCTTTTGCTGGCCTTTTGCTCACATGTTCTTTCCTGCGTTATCCCCTGAT
TCTGTGGATAACCGTATTACCGCCTTTGAGTGAGCTGATACCGCTCGCCGCAGCCGAACGACCGAGCGCA
GCGAGTCAGTGAGCGAGGAAGCGGAAGAGCGCCCAATACGCAAACCGCCTCTCCCCGCGCGTTGGCCGAT
TCATTAATGCAGCTGGCACGACAGGTTTCCCGACTGGAAAGCGGGCAGTGAGCGCAACGCAATTAATGTG
AGTTAGCTCACTCATTAGGCACCCCAGGCTTTACACTTTATGCTTCCGGCTCGTATGTTGTGTGGAATTG
TGAGCGGATAACAATTTCACACAGGAAACAGCTATGACCATGATTACGCCAAGCGCGCAATTAACCCTCA
CTAAAGGGAACAAAAGCTGGAGCTGCAAGCTTAATGTAGTCTTATGCAATACTCTTGTAGTCTTGCAACA
TGGTAACGATGAGTTAGCAACATGCCTTACAAGGAGAGAAAAAGCACCGTGCATGCCGATTGGTGGAAGT
AAGGTGGTACGATCGTGCCTTATTAGGAAGGCAACAGACGGGTCTGACATGGATTGGACGAACCACTGAA
TTGCCGCATTGCAGAGATATTGTATTTAAGTGCCTAGCTCGATACATAAACGGGTCTCTCTGGTTAGACC
AGATCTGAGCCTGGGAGCTCTCTGGCTAACTAGGGAACCCACTGCTTAAGCCTCAATAAAGCTTGCCTTG
AGTGCTTCAAGTAGTGTGTGCCCGTCTGTTGTGTGACTCTGGTAACTAGAGATCCCTCAGACCCTTTTAG
TCAGTGTGGAAAATCTCTAGCAGTGGCGCCCGAACAGGGACTTGAAAGCGAAAGGGAAACCAGAGGAGCT
CTCTCGACGCAGGACTCGGCTTGCTGAAGCGCGCACGGCAAGAGGCGAGGGGCGGCGACTGGTGAGTACG
CCAAAAATTTTGACTAGCGGAGGCTAGAAGGAGAGAGATGGGTGCGAGAGCGTCAGTATTAAGCGGGGGA
GAATTAGATCGCGATGGGAAAAAATTCGGTTAAGGCCAGGGGGAAAGAAAAAATATAAATTAAAACATAT
AGTATGGGCAAGCAGGGAGCTAGAACGATTCGCAGTTAATCCTGGCCTGTTAGAAACATCAGAAGGCTGT
AGACAAATACTGGGACAGCTACAACCATCCCTTCAGACAGGATCAGAAGAACTTAGATCATTATATAATA
CAGTAGCAACCCTCTATTGTGTGCATCAAAGGATAGAGATAAAAGACACCAAGGAAGCTTTAGACAAGAT
AGAGGAAGAGCAAAACAAAAGTAAGACCACCGCACAGCAAGCGGCCGCTGATCTTCAGACCTGGAGGAGG
AGATATGAGGGACAATTGGAGAAGTGAATTATATAAATATAAAGTAGTAAAAATTGAACCATTAGGAGTA
GCACCCACCAAGGCAAAGAGAAGAGTGGTGCAGAGAGAAAAAAGAGCAGTGGGAATAGGAGCTTTGTTCC
TTGGGTTCTTGGGAGCAGCAGGAAGCACTATGGGCGCAGCGTCAATGACGCTGACGGTACAGGCCAGACA
ATTATTGTCTGGTATAGTGCAGCAGCAGAACAATTTGCTGAGGGCTATTGAGGCGCAACAGCATCTGTTG
CAACTCACAGTCTGGGGCATCAAGCAGCTCCAGGCAAGAATCCTGGCTGTGGAAAGATACCTAAAGGATC
AACAGCTCCTGGGGATTTGGGGTTGCTCTGGAAAACTCATTTGCACCACTGCTGTGCCTTGGAATGCTAG
TTGGAGTAATAAATCTCTGGAACAGATTTGGAATCACACGACCTGGATGGAGTGGGACAGAGAAATTAAC
AATTACACAAGCTTAATACACTCCTTAATTGAAGAATCGCAAAACCAGCAAGAAAAGAATGAACAAGAAT
TATTGGAATTAGATAAATGGGCAAGTTTGTGGAATTGGTTTAACATAACAAATTGGCTGTGGTATATAAA
ATTATTCATAATGATAGTAGGAGGCTTGGTAGGTTTAAGAATAGTTTTTGCTGTACTTTCTATAGTGAAT
AGAGTTAGGCAGGGATATTCACCATTATCGTTTCAGACCCACCTCCCAACCCCGAGGGGACCCAGAGAGG
GCCTATTTCCCATGATTCCTTCATATTTGCATATACGATACAAGGCTGTTAGAGAGATAATTAGAATTAA
TTTGACTGTAAACACAAAGATATTAGTACAAAATACGTGACGTAGAAAGTAATAATTTCTTGGGTAGTTT
GCAGTTTTAAAATTATGTTTTAAAATGGACTATCATATGCTTACCGTAACTTGAAAGTATTTCGATTTCT
TGGCTTTATATATCTTGTGGAAAGGACGAAACACCGGTAATGGTATCTCTATAACTGTTTTAGAGCTAGA
AATAGCAAGTTAAAATAAGGCTAGTCCGTTATCAACTTGAAAAAGTGGCACCGAGTCGGTGCTTTTTTAA
GCTTGGCGTAACTAGATCTTGAGACAAATGGCAGTATTCATCCACAATTTTAAAAGAAAAGGGGGGATTG
GGGGGTACAGTGCAGGGGAAAGAATAGTAGACATAATAGCAACAGACATACAAACTAAAGAATTACAAAA
ACAAATTACAAAAATTCAAAATTTTCGGGTTTATTACAGGGACAGCAGAGATCCACTTTGGCGCCGGCTC
GAGGGGG
Features (pLannotate 1.2.2; 29 found; start..end, strand, type, name):
     14..80      +  CDS            small t antigen (fragment): SV40 (simian virus 40) small t antigen
    106..317     +  promoter       EF-1α core promoter: core promoter for human elongation factor EF-1α
    318..1256    +  intron         EF-1α intron A: intron upstream of the start codon of human EF-1α
   1278..1877    +  CDS            PuroR (fragment): puromycin N-acetyltransferase; pac from Streptomyces; confers resistance to puromycin
   1893..2481    +  misc_feature   WPRE: woodchuck hepatitis virus posttranscriptional regulatory element
   2532..2551    +  misc_feature   cPPT/CTS (fragment): central polypurine tract and central termination sequence of HIV-1
   2553..2786    +  LTR            3' LTR (ΔU3): self-inactivating 3' long terminal repeat (LTR) from HIV-1
   2864..2985    +  polyA_signal   SV40 poly(A) signal: SV40 polyadenylation signal
   3025..3160    +  rep_origin     SV40 ori: SV40 origin of replication
   3181..3199    -  promoter       T7 promoter: promoter for bacteriophage T7 RNA polymerase
   3207..3362    +  CDS            lacZα (fragment): LacZα fragment of β-galactosidase; lacZ fragment
   3367..3795    +  rep_origin     f1 ori (sequence partly withheld): f1 bacteriophage origin of replication; arrow indicates direction of (+) strand synthesis
   3848..3952    +  promoter       AmpR promoter: bla
   3953..4813    +  CDS            AmpR: β-lactamase; bla; confers resistance to ampicillin, carbenicillin, and related antibiotics
   4984..5572    +  rep_origin     ori: high-copy-number ColE1/pMB1/pBR322/pUC origin of replication
   5755..5847    +  CDS            lacI (fragment): lac repressor; lacI; The lac repressor binds to the lac operator to inhibit transcription in E. coli. This inhibition can be relieved by adding lactose or isopropyl-β-D-thiogalactopyranoside (IPTG).
   5860..5881    +  protein_bind   CAP binding site: CAP binding activates transcription in the presence of cAMP. E. coli catabolite activator protein
   5896..5926    +  promoter       lac promoter: promoter for the E. coli lac operon
   5934..5950    +  protein_bind   lac operator: The lac repressor binds to the lac operator to inhibit transcription in E. coli. This inhibition can be relieved by adding lactose or isopropyl-β-D-thiogalactopyranoside (IPTG). lac repressor encoded by lacI
   5995..6013    +  promoter       T3 promoter: promoter for bacteriophage T3 RNA polymerase
   6041..6267    +  promoter       RSV promoter: Rous sarcoma virus enhancer/promoter
   6268..6448    +  LTR            5' LTR (truncated): truncated 5' long terminal repeat (LTR) from HIV-1
   6495..6620    +  misc_feature   HIV-1 Ψ: packaging signal of human immunodeficiency virus type 1
   6604..6967    +  CDS            HIV-1 gag (fragment): gag protein from human immunodeficiency virus 1; gag
   7113..7346    +  misc_feature   RRE: The Rev response element (RRE) of HIV-1 allows for Rev-dependent mRNA export from the nucleus to the cytoplasm.
   7723..7749    +  CDS            Rev (fragment): human immunodeficiency virus 1 (HIV-1) Rev protein; rev; enhances nuclear export of unspliced and incompletely spliced viral mRNAs
   7753..7993    +  promoter       U6 promoter: RNA polymerase III promoter for human U6 snRNA
   8023..8098    +  misc_RNA       gRNA scaffold: guide RNA scaffold for the Streptococcus pyogenes CRISPR/Cas9 system
   8154..8271    +  misc_feature   cPPT/CTS: central polypurine tract and central termination sequence of HIV-1
