[The description below was written by a language model from this plasmid's Addgene catalogue record and pLannotate feature annotations shown in this document.]
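Description:
MPP6 gRNA (BRDN0001148238) is a third-generation lentiviral guide RNA plasmid built on the lentiGuide-Puro backbone, carrying a single sgRNA directed against human MPP6. In bacteria it is maintained at high copy through a ColE1/pUC-type origin and selected with ampicillin via the β-lactamase gene. The backbone also retains an f1 origin, an SV40 origin and poly(A) signal, and remnants of lac and T7/T3 promoter elements from the parental cloning vector.

The viral genome is driven by an RSV promoter fused to a truncated HIV-1 5' LTR, which makes transcription of the packaged RNA independent of Tat. This is followed by the Ψ packaging signal with a partial gag sequence, the Rev response element for nuclear export of the unspliced genome, and a cPPT/CTS that aids nuclear import. A ΔU3 3' LTR makes the integrated provirus self-inactivating.

Between the LTRs sit two expression units. A human U6 RNA polymerase III promoter transcribes the MPP6-targeting spacer joined to the Streptococcus pyogenes Cas9 guide scaffold. An EF-1α core promoter with its intron A drives puromycin N-acetyltransferase, followed by a WPRE to boost transcript expression, allowing puromycin selection of transduced mammalian cells.

The plasmid does not encode Cas9, so it is meant to be used with a separate Cas9 lentiviral vector or in cells that already express Cas9. The guide was designed against two MPP6 reference transcripts and belongs to a human kinome gRNA collection, where it serves for CRISPR knockout of MPP6.
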