Addgene plasmid #76773: MPP6 gRNA (BRDN0001148238)
Purpose: 3rd generation lentiviral gRNA plasmid targeting human MPP6
Depositing lab: John Doench & David Root. Depositing organization: Broad Institute. Publication: Optimized sgRNA design to maximize activity and minimize off-target effects of CRISPR-Cas9. Doench JG, Fusi N, Sullender M, Hegde M, Vaimberg EW, Donovan KF, Smith I, Tothova Z, Wilen C, Orchard R, Virgin HW, Listgarten J, Root DE. Nat Biotechnol. 2016 Jan 18. doi: 10.1038/nbt.3437. PubMed 26780180.
Backbone
  Vector backbone: lentiGuide-Puro
  Backbone manufacturer: Zhang Lab (Addgene plasmid # 52963)
  Vector type: Mammalian Expression, Lentiviral, CRISPR
  Selectable markers: Puromycin
Growth in bacteria
  Bacterial resistance: Ampicillin, 100 μg/mL
  Growth temperature: 37°C
  Growth strain: DH5alpha
  Copy number: High Copy
Gene/Insert
  Gene/Insert name: MPP6 (alt names: MPP6; NM_001303037.1)
  gRNA/shRNA sequence: GTAATGGTATCTCTATAACT
  Species: H. sapiens (human)
  Promoter: hU6
  Cloning method: Unknown
  Sequencing primers: 5′ U6-F; 3′ pS2-R
Terms and licenses: Academic/Nonprofit Terms; Industry Terms: Not Available to Industry
Depositor comments: The gRNA was designed to target the following Genbank reference sequence(s): NM_001303037.1,NM_016447.3. Note that this plasmid does NOT contain Cas9. It should be used in conjunction with lentiCas9-Blast (Addgene #52962) or otherwise with cell lines already expressing Cas9. Browse the full kinome gRNA library at http://www.addgene.org/pooled-library/broadgpp-human-kinome/ or visit http://www.broadinstitute.org/rnai/public/ for detailed protocols and information.
How to cite: MPP6 gRNA (BRDN0001148238) was a gift from John Doench & David Root (Addgene plasmid # 76773 ; http://n2t.net/addgene:76773 ; RRID:Addgene_76773)
