>Addgene plasmid #76773 | MPP6 gRNA (BRDN0001148238) | depositor partial sequence | sequence record 144233 | Target Sequence
GTAATGGTATCTCTATAACT
