>Addgene plasmid #76773 | MPP6 gRNA (BRDN0001148238) | addgene partial sequence | sequence record 186477 | hU6-F
AGAAAGTAATAATTTCTTGGGTAGTTTGCAGTTTTAAAATTATGTTTTAAAATGGACTATCATATGCTTA
CCGTAACTTGAAAGTATTTCGATTTCTTGGCTTTATATATCTTGTGGAAAGGACGAAACACCGGTAATGG
TATCTCTATAACTGTTTTAGAGCTAGAAATAGCAAGTTAAAATAAGGCTAGTCCGTTATCAACTTGAAAA
AGTGGCACCGAGTCGGTGCTTTTTTAAGCTTGGCGTAACTAGATCTTGAGACAAATGGCAGTATTCATCC
ACAATTTTAAAAGAAAAGGGGGGATTGGGGGGTACAGTGCAGGGGAAAGAATAGTAGACATAATAGCAAC
AGACATACAAACTAAAGAATTACAAAAACAAATTACAAAAATTCAAAATTTTCGGGTTTATTACAGGGAC
AGCAGAGATCCACTTTGGCGCCGGCTCGAGGGGGCCCGGGTGCAAAGATGGATAAAGTTTTAAACAGAGA
GGAATCTTTGCAGCTAATGGACCTTCTAGGTCTTGAAAGGAGTGGGAATTGGCTCCGGTGCCCGTCAGTG
GGCAGAGCGC
